Addgene plasmid #39315: pMJ825
Depositing lab: Jennifer Doudna. Depositing organization: University of California, Berkeley. Publication: A Programmable Dual-RNA-Guided DNA Endonuclease in Adaptive Bacterial Immunity. Jinek M, Chylinski K, Fonfara I, Hauer M, Doudna JA, Charpentier E. Science. 2012 Aug 17;337(6096):816-21. doi: 10.1126/science.1225829. Epub 2012 Jun 28. PubMed 22745249.
Backbone
  Vector backbone: pEC-K-MBP
  Backbone manufacturer: pET-based custom vector
  Backbone size w/o insert (bp): 6400
  Total vector size (bp): 10500
  Vector type: Bacterial Expression, CRISPR
Growth in bacteria
  Bacterial resistance: Kanamycin, 25 μg/mL
  Growth temperature: 37°C
  Growth strain: XL1 Blue
  Growth instructions: Low Kan concentration required, use 25ug/mL
  Copy number: Low Copy
Gene/Insert
  Gene/Insert name: Cas9 (alt name: Csn1)
  Species: Streptococcus pyogenes
  Insert size (bp): 4104
  Mutation: Aspartate 10 to Alanine (D10A)
  GenBank ID: AAK33936.1
  Promoter: T7
  Tag / fusion protein: MBP (N terminal on backbone); His6 (N terminal on backbone)
  Cloning method: Ligation Independent Cloning
  Sequencing primers: 5′ MBP-forward; 3′ T7 terminator
Terms and licenses: Academic/Nonprofit Terms; Industry Terms: Not Available to Industry
Depositor comments: For more information on Doudna Lab CRISPR Plasmids please refer to: http://www.addgene.org/crispr/doudna/
How to cite: pMJ825 was a gift from Jennifer Doudna (Addgene plasmid # 39315 ; http://n2t.net/addgene:39315 ; RRID:Addgene_39315)
