[The description below was written by a language model from this plasmid's Addgene catalogue record, the feature table of its GenBank file and pLannotate feature annotations shown in this document.]
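Description:
pMJ825 is a bacterial expression plasmid of about 10.5 kb for producing recombinant Streptococcus pyogenes Cas9 (also called Csn1) carrying the D10A substitution. It is built on pEC-K-MBP, a custom pET-derived backbone, with the 4.1 kb Cas9 coding sequence inserted by ligation-independent cloning. Propagation in E. coli relies on a ColE1/pBR322-type origin accompanied by the bom region and the rop gene, which is consistent with the low copy number given in the catalogue entry. Selection is by kanamycin through an aph(3')-Ia cassette. An f1 phage origin is also present, and the short tetracycline-resistance fragments and partial AmpR promoter appear to be non-functional backbone remnants.

Expression is driven by a T7 promoter followed by a lac operator and the T7 gene 10 ribosome binding site. The plasmid-borne lacI gene supplies repressor, so transcription is IPTG-inducible in hosts that provide T7 RNA polymerase, and it ends at the T7 terminator. The open reading frame encodes an N-terminal His6 tag, a signal-sequence-free (cytosolic) maltose binding protein, a TEV protease cleavage site and then Cas9(D10A). This arrangement supports affinity purification and solubility enhancement, with later removal of the tags. The TEV site is annotated only in the partial 5.3 kb GenBank record, which covers just the fusion coding region. The full-sequence annotation additionally detects His-tag and SET1 fragments downstream of Cas9, most likely vector sequence lying beyond the insert.

D10A inactivates the RuvC catalytic domain, turning Cas9 into an RNA-guided nickase that cuts only one DNA strand. The purified protein is suited to in vitro biochemical studies of dual-RNA-guided DNA cleavage.
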