Features (pLannotate 1.2.2; 21 found; start..end, strand, type, name):
    126..506     +  CDS            YPB1_ECOLX: Protein predicted: Swiss-Prot protein existence level 4. From Escherichia coli.
    578..869     -  CDS            TcR (fragment): tetracycline efflux protein; tet; confers resistance to tetracycline
    884..905     -  protein_bind   CAP binding site: CAP binding activates transcription in the presence of cAMP. E. coli catabolite activator protein
    918..2000    -  CDS            lacI: lac repressor; lacI; The lac repressor binds to the lac operator to inhibit transcription in E. coli. This inhibition can be relieved by adding lactose or isopropyl-β-D-thiogalactopyranoside (IPTG).
   2001..2078    -  promoter       lacI promoter: lacI
   2086..2365    -  CDS            TcR (fragment): tetracycline efflux protein; tet; confers resistance to tetracycline
   2387..2405    +  promoter       T7 promoter: promoter for bacteriophage T7 RNA polymerase
   2406..2430    +  protein_bind   lac operator: The lac repressor binds to the lac operator to inhibit transcription in E. coli. This inhibition can be relieved by adding lactose or isopropyl-β-D-thiogalactopyranoside (IPTG). lac repressor encoded by lacI
   2445..2467    +  RBS            RBS: efficient ribosome binding site from bacteriophage T7 gene 10 (Olins and Rangwala, 1989)
   2478..2495    +  CDS            6xHis: 6xHis affinity tag
   2499..3596    +  CDS            MBP: maltose binding protein from E. coli; malE (mutated); This version of the gene does not encode a signal sequence, so MBP will remain in the cytosol.
   3657..7761    +  CDS            Cas9(D10A) (fragment): nickase mutant of the Cas9 endonuclease from the Streptococcus pyogenes Type II CRISPR/Cas system generates RNA-guided single strand nicks in DNA due to the D10A mutation in the RuvC catalytic domain
   7828..7845    +  CDS            9xHis (fragment): 9xHis affinity tag
   7855..7904    +  CDS            SET1 (fragment): solubility-enhancement tag derived from T7 phage gene 10B
   7912..7959    +  terminator     T7 terminator: transcription terminator for bacteriophage T7 RNA polymerase
   7996..8424    +  rep_origin     f1 ori (sequence partly withheld): f1 bacteriophage origin of replication; arrow indicates direction of (+) strand synthesis
   8477..8534    +  promoter       AmpR promoter (fragment): bla
   8543..9358    -  CDS            KanR: aminoglycoside phosphotransferase; aph(3')-Ia; confers resistance to kanamycin in bacteria or G418 (Geneticin®) in eukaryotes
   9480..10068   +  rep_origin     ori: high-copy-number ColE1/pMB1/pBR322/pUC origin of replication
  10254..10393   -  misc_feature   bom: basis of mobility region from pBR322
  10495..109     -  CDS            rop (across the origin): Rop protein, which maintains plasmids at low copy number; rop
>Addgene plasmid #39315 | pMJ825 | addgene full sequence | sequence record 199733 | Addgene NGS Result
TGTCTGCCTGTTCATCCGCGTCCAGCTCGTTGAGTTTCTCCAGAAGCGTTAATGTCTGGCTTCTGATAAA
GCGGGCCATGTTAAGGGCGGTTTTTTCCTGTTTGGTCACTGATGCCTCCGTGTAAGGGGGATTTCTGTTC
ATGGGGGTAATGATACCGATGAAACGAGAGAGGATGCTCACGATACGGGTTACTGATGATGAACATGCCC
GGTTACTGGAACGTTGTGAGGGTAAACAACTGGCGGTATGGATGCGGCGGGACCAGAGAAAAATCACTCA
GGGTCAATGCCAGCGCTTCGTTAATACAGATGTAGGTGTTCCACAGGGTAGCCAGCAGCATCCTGCGATG
CAGATCCGGAACATAATGGTGCAGGGCGCTGACTTCCGCGTTTCCAGACTTTACGAAACACGGAAACCGA
AGACCATTCATGTTGTTGCTCAGGTCGCAGACGTTTTGCAGCAGCAGTCGCTTCACGTTCGCTCGCGTAT
CGGTGATTCATTCTGCTAACCAGTAAGGCAACCCCGCCAGCCTAGCCGGGTCCTCAACGACAGGAGCACG
ATCATGCGCACCCGTGGGGCCGCCATGCCGGCGATAATGGCCTGCTTCTCGCCGAAACGTTTGGTGGCGG
GACCAGTGACGAAGGCTTGAGCGAGGGCGTGCAAGATTCCGAATACCGCAAGCGACAGGCCGATCATCGT
CGCGCTCCAGCGAAAGCGGTCCTCGCCGAAAATGACCCAGAGCGCTGCCGGCACCTGTCCTACGAGTTGC
ATGATAAAGAAGACAGTCATAAGTGCGGCGACGATAGTCATGCCCCGCGCCCACCGGAAGGAGCTGACTG
GGTTGAAGGCTCTCAAGGGCATCGGTCGAGATCCCGGTGCCTAATGAGTGAGCTAACTTACATTAATTGC
GTTGCGCTCACTGCCCGCTTTCCAGTCGGGAAACCTGTCGTGCCAGCTGCATTAATGAATCGGCCAACGC
GCGGGGAGAGGCGGTTTGCGTATTGGGCGCCAGGGTGGTTTTTCTTTTCACCAGTGAGACGGGCAACAGC
TGATTGCCCTTCACCGCCTGGCCCTGAGAGAGTTGCAGCAAGCGGTCCACGCTGGTTTGCCCCAGCAGGC
GAAAATCCTGTTTGATGGTGGTTAACGGCGGGATATAACATGAGCTGTCTTCGGTATCGTCGTATCCCAC
TACCGAGATATCCGCACCAACGCGCAGCCCGGACTCGGTAATGGCGCGCATTGCGCCCAGCGCCATCTGA
TCGTTGGCAACCAGCATCGCAGTGGGAACGATGCCCTCATTCAGCATTTGCATGGTTTGTTGAAAACCGG
ACATGGCACTCCAGTCGCCTTCCCGTTCCGCTATCGGCTGAATTTGATTGCGAGTGAGATATTTATGCCA
GCCAGCCAGACGCAGACGCGCCGAGACAGAACTTAATGGGCCCGCTAACAGCGCGATTTGCTGGTGACCC
AATGCGACCAGATGCTCCACGCCCAGTCGCGTACCGTCTTCATGGGAGAAAATAATACTGTTGATGGGTG
TCTGGTCAGAGACATCAAGAAATAACGCCGGAACATTAGTGCAGGCAGCTTCCACAGCAATGGCATCCTG
GTCATCCAGCGGATAGTTAATGATCAGCCCACTGACGCGTTGCGCGAGAAGATTGTGCACCGCCGCTTTA
CAGGCTTCGACGCCGCTTCGTTCTACCATCGACACCACCACGCTGGCACCCAGTTGATCGGCGCGAGATT
TAATCGCCGCGACAATTTGCGACGGCGCGTGCAGGGCCAGACTGGAGGTGGCAACGCCAATCAGCAACGA
CTGTTTGCCCGCCAGTTGTTGTGCCACGCGGTTGGGAATGTAATTCAGCTCCGCCATCGCCGCTTCCACT
TTTTCCCGCGTTTTCGCAGAAACGTGGCTGGCCTGGTTCACCACGCGGGAAACGGTCTGATAAGAGACAC
CGGCATACTCTGCGACATCGTATAACGTTACTGGTTTCACATTCACCACCCTGAATTGACTCTCTTCCGG
GCGCTATCATGCCATACCGCGAAAGGTTTTGCGCCATTCGATGGTGTCCGGGATCTCGACGCTCTCCCTT
ATGCGACTCCTGCATTAGGAAGCAGCCCAGTAGTAGGTTGAGGCCGTTGAGCACCGCCGCCGCAAGGAAT
GGTGCATGCAAGGAGATGGCGCCCAACAGTCCCCCGGCCACGGGGCCTGCCACCATACCCACGCCGAAAC
AAGCGCTCATGAGCCCGAAGTGGCGAGCCCGATCTTCCCCATCGGTGATGTCGGCGATATAGGCGCCAGC
AACCGCACCTGTGGCGCCGGTGATGCCGGCCACGATGCGTCCGGCGTAGAGGATCGAGATCTCGATCCCG
CGAAATTAATACGACTCACTATAGGGGAATTGTGAGCGGATAACAATTCCCCTCTAGAAATAATTTTGTT
TAACTTTAAGAAGGAGATATACATATGCACCATCACCATCACCATGGAAAAATCGAAGAAGGTAAACTGG
TAATCTGGATTAACGGCGATAAAGGCTATAACGGTCTCGCTGAAGTCGGTAAGAAATTCGAGAAAGATAC
CGGAATTAAAGTCACCGTTGAGCATCCGGATAAACTGGAAGAGAAATTCCCACAGGTTGCGGCAACTGGC
GATGGCCCTGACATTATCTTCTGGGCACACGACCGCTTTGGTGGCTACGCTCAATCTGGCCTGTTGGCTG
AAATCACCCCGGACAAAGCGTTCCAGGACAAGCTGTATCCGTTTACCTGGGATGCCGTACGTTACAACGG
CAAGCTGATTGCTTACCCGATCGCTGTTGAAGCGTTATCGCTGATTTATAACAAAGATCTGCTGCCGAAC
CCGCCAAAAACCTGGGAAGAGATCCCGGCGCTGGATAAAGAACTGAAAGCGAAAGGTAAGAGCGCGCTGA
TGTTCAACCTGCAAGAACCGTACTTCACCTGGCCGCTGATTGCTGCTGACGGGGGTTATGCGTTCAAGTA
TGAAAACGGCAAGTACGACATTAAAGACGTGGGCGTGGATAACGCTGGCGCGAAAGCGGGTCTGACCTTC
CTGGTTGACCTGATTAAAAACAAACACATGAATGCAGACACCGATTACTCCATCGCAGAAGCTGCCTTTA
ATAAAGGCGAAACAGCGATGACCATCAACGGCCCGTGGGCATGGTCCAACATCGACACCAGCAAAGTGAA
TTATGGTGTAACGGTACTGCCGACCTTCAAGGGTCAACCATCCAAACCGTTCGTTGGCGTGCTGAGCGCA
GGTATTAACGCCGCCAGTCCGAACAAAGAGCTGGCAAAAGAGTTCCTCGAAAACTATCTGCTGACTGATG
AAGGTCTGGAAGCGGTTAATAAAGACAAACCGCTGGGTGCCGTAGCGCTGAAGTCTTACGAGGAAGAGTT
GGCGAAAGATCCACGTATTGCCGCCACTATGGAAAACGCCCAGAAAGGTGAAATCATGCCGAACATCCCG
CAGATGTCCGCTTTCTGGTATGCCGTGCGTACTGCGGTGATCAACGCCGCCAGCGGTCGTCAGACTGTCG
ATGAAGCCCTGAAAGACGCGCAGACTAATTCGAGCTCGAACAACAACAACACTAGTGAAAACCTGTATTT
CCAGGGAGCAGCCTCGATGGATAAGAAATACTCAATAGGCTTAGCTATCGGCACAAATAGCGTCGGATGG
GCGGTGATCACTGATGAATATAAGGTTCCGTCTAAAAAGTTCAAGGTTCTGGGAAATACAGACCGCCACA
GTATCAAAAAAAATCTTATAGGGGCTCTTTTATTTGACAGTGGAGAGACAGCGGAAGCGACTCGTCTCAA
ACGGACAGCTCGTAGAAGGTATACACGTCGGAAGAATCGTATTTGTTATCTACAGGAGATTTTTTCAAAT
GAGATGGCGAAAGTAGATGATAGTTTCTTTCATCGACTTGAAGAGTCTTTTTTGGTGGAAGAAGACAAGA
AGCATGAACGTCATCCTATTTTTGGAAATATAGTAGATGAAGTTGCTTATCATGAGAAATATCCAACTAT
CTATCATCTGCGAAAAAAATTGGTAGATTCTACTGATAAAGCGGATTTGCGCTTAATCTATTTGGCCTTA
GCGCATATGATTAAGTTTCGTGGTCATTTTTTGATTGAGGGAGATTTAAATCCTGATAATAGTGATGTGG
ACAAACTATTTATCCAGTTGGTACAAACCTACAATCAATTATTTGAAGAAAACCCTATTAACGCAAGTGG
AGTAGATGCTAAAGCGATTCTTTCTGCACGATTGAGTAAATCAAGACGATTAGAAAATCTCATTGCTCAG
CTCCCCGGTGAGAAGAAAAATGGCTTATTTGGGAATCTCATTGCTTTGTCATTGGGTTTGACCCCTAATT
TTAAATCAAATTTTGATTTGGCAGAAGATGCTAAATTACAGCTTTCAAAAGATACTTACGATGATGATTT
AGATAATTTATTGGCGCAAATTGGAGATCAATATGCTGATTTGTTTTTGGCAGCTAAGAATTTATCAGAT
GCTATTTTACTTTCAGATATCCTAAGAGTAAATACTGAAATAACTAAGGCTCCCCTATCAGCTTCAATGA
TTAAACGCTACGATGAACATCATCAAGACTTGACTCTTTTAAAAGCTTTAGTTCGACAACAACTTCCAGA
AAAGTATAAAGAAATCTTTTTTGATCAATCAAAAAACGGATATGCAGGTTATATTGATGGGGGAGCTAGC
CAAGAAGAATTTTATAAATTTATCAAACCAATTTTAGAAAAAATGGATGGTACTGAGGAATTATTGGTGA
AACTAAATCGTGAAGATTTGCTGCGCAAGCAACGGACCTTTGACAACGGCTCTATTCCCCATCAAATTCA
CTTGGGTGAGCTGCATGCTATTTTGAGAAGACAAGAAGACTTTTATCCATTTTTAAAAGACAATCGTGAG
AAGATTGAAAAAATCTTGACTTTTCGAATTCCTTATTATGTTGGTCCATTGGCGCGTGGCAATAGTCGTT
TTGCATGGATGACTCGGAAGTCTGAAGAAACAATTACCCCATGGAATTTTGAAGAAGTTGTCGATAAAGG
TGCTTCAGCTCAATCATTTATTGAACGCATGACAAACTTTGATAAAAATCTTCCAAATGAAAAAGTACTA
CCAAAACATAGTTTGCTTTATGAGTATTTTACGGTTTATAACGAATTGACAAAGGTCAAATATGTTACTG
AAGGAATGCGAAAACCAGCATTTCTTTCAGGTGAACAGAAGAAAGCCATTGTTGATTTACTCTTCAAAAC
AAATCGAAAAGTAACCGTTAAGCAATTAAAAGAAGATTATTTCAAAAAAATAGAATGTTTTGATAGTGTT
GAAATTTCAGGAGTTGAAGATAGATTTAATGCTTCATTAGGTACCTACCATGATTTGCTAAAAATTATTA
AAGATAAAGATTTTTTGGATAATGAAGAAAATGAAGATATCTTAGAGGATATTGTTTTAACATTGACCTT
ATTTGAAGATAGGGAGATGATTGAGGAAAGACTTAAAACATATGCTCACCTCTTTGATGATAAGGTGATG
AAACAGCTTAAACGTCGCCGTTATACTGGTTGGGGACGTTTGTCTCGAAAATTGATTAATGGTATTAGGG
ATAAGCAATCTGGCAAAACAATATTAGATTTTTTGAAATCAGATGGTTTTGCCAATCGCAATTTTATGCA
GCTGATCCATGATGATAGTTTGACATTTAAAGAAGACATTCAAAAAGCACAAGTGTCTGGACAAGGCGAT
AGTTTACATGAACATATTGCAAATTTAGCTGGTAGCCCTGCTATTAAAAAAGGTATTTTACAGACTGTAA
AAGTTGTTGATGAATTGGTCAAAGTAATGGGGCGGCATAAGCCAGAAAATATCGTTATTGAAATGGCACG
TGAAAATCAGACAACTCAAAAGGGCCAGAAAAATTCGCGAGAGCGTATGAAACGAATCGAAGAAGGTATC
AAAGAATTAGGAAGTCAGATTCTTAAAGAGCATCCTGTTGAAAATACTCAATTGCAAAATGAAAAGCTCT
ATCTCTATTATCTCCAAAATGGAAGAGACATGTATGTGGACCAAGAATTAGATATTAATCGTTTAAGTGA
TTATGATGTCGATCACATTGTTCCACAAAGTTTCCTTAAAGACGATTCAATAGACAATAAGGTCTTAACG
CGTTCTGATAAAAATCGTGGTAAATCGGATAACGTTCCAAGTGAAGAAGTAGTCAAAAAGATGAAAAACT
ATTGGAGACAACTTCTAAACGCCAAGTTAATCACTCAACGTAAGTTTGATAATTTAACGAAAGCTGAACG
TGGAGGTTTGAGTGAACTTGATAAAGCTGGTTTTATCAAACGCCAATTGGTTGAAACTCGCCAAATCACT
AAGCATGTGGCACAAATTTTGGATAGTCGCATGAATACTAAATACGATGAAAATGATAAACTTATTCGAG
AGGTTAAAGTGATTACCTTAAAATCTAAATTAGTTTCTGACTTCCGAAAAGATTTCCAATTCTATAAAGT
ACGTGAGATTAACAATTACCATCATGCCCATGATGCGTATCTAAATGCCGTCGTTGGAACTGCTTTGATT
AAGAAATATCCAAAACTTGAATCGGAGTTTGTCTATGGTGATTATAAAGTTTATGATGTTCGTAAAATGA
TTGCTAAGTCTGAGCAAGAAATAGGCAAAGCAACCGCAAAATATTTCTTTTACTCTAATATCATGAACTT
CTTCAAAACAGAAATTACACTTGCAAATGGAGAGATTCGCAAACGCCCTCTAATCGAAACTAATGGGGAA
ACTGGAGAAATTGTCTGGGATAAAGGGCGAGATTTTGCCACAGTGCGCAAAGTATTGTCCATGCCCCAAG
TCAATATTGTCAAGAAAACAGAAGTACAGACAGGCGGATTCTCCAAGGAGTCAATTTTACCAAAAAGAAA
TTCGGACAAGCTTATTGCTCGTAAAAAAGACTGGGATCCAAAAAAATATGGTGGTTTTGATAGTCCAACG
GTAGCTTATTCAGTCCTAGTGGTTGCTAAGGTGGAAAAAGGGAAATCGAAGAAGTTAAAATCCGTTAAAG
AGTTACTAGGGATCACAATTATGGAAAGAAGTTCCTTTGAAAAAAATCCGATTGACTTTTTAGAAGCTAA
AGGATATAAGGAAGTTAAAAAAGACTTAATCATTAAACTACCTAAATATAGTCTTTTTGAGTTAGAAAAC
GGTCGTAAACGGATGCTGGCTAGTGCCGGAGAATTACAAAAAGGAAATGAGCTGGCTCTGCCAAGCAAAT
ATGTGAATTTTTTATATTTAGCTAGTCATTATGAAAAGTTGAAGGGTAGTCCAGAAGATAACGAACAAAA
ACAATTGTTTGTGGAGCAGCATAAGCATTATTTAGATGAGATTATTGAGCAAATCAGTGAATTTTCTAAG
CGTGTTATTTTAGCAGATGCCAATTTAGATAAAGTTCTTAGTGCATATAACAAACATAGAGACAAACCAA
TACGTGAACAAGCAGAAAATATTATTCATTTATTTACGTTGACGAATCTTGGAGCTCCCGCTGCTTTTAA
ATATTTTGATACAACAATTGATCGTAAACGATATACGTCTACAAAAGAAGTTTTAGATGCCACTCTTATC
CATCAATCCATCACTGGTCTTTATGAAACACGCATTGATTTGAGTCAGCTAGGAGGTGACTAACGAGGCC
GGTGCTTTGCAGGATCCGAATTCGAGCTCCGTCGACAAGCTTGCGGCCGCACTCGAGCACCACCACCACC
ACCACTGAGATCCGGCTGCTAACAAAGCCCGAAAGGAAGCTGAGTTGGCTGCTGCCACCGCTGAGCAATA
ACTAGCATAACCCCTTGGGGCCTCTAAACGGGTCTTGAGGGGTTTTTTGCTGAAAGGAGGAACTATATCC
GGATTGGCGAATGGG
[124 nt withheld, positions 7996-8119]
C
[91 nt withheld, positions 8121-8211]
A
[49 nt withheld, positions 8213-8261]
CCTTTGACGTTGGAGTCCACGTTCTTTAATAGTGGACTCTTGTTCCAAACTGGAACAACACTCAACCCTA
TCTCGGTCTATTCTTTTGATTTATAAGGGATTTTGCCGATTTCGGCCTATTGGTTAAAAAATGAGCTGAT
TTAACAAAAATTTAACGCGAATTTTAACAAAATATTAACGCTTACAATTTAGGTGGCACTTTTCGGGGAA
ATGTGCGCGGAACCCCTATTTGTTTATTTTTCTAAATACATTCAAATATGTATCCGCTCATGAATTAATT
CTTAGAAAAACTCATCGAGCATCAAATGAAACTGCAATTTATTCATATCAGGATTATCAATACCATATTT
TTGAAAAAGCCGTTTCTGTAATGAAGGAGAAAACTCACCGAGGCAGTTCCATAGGATGGCAAGATCCTGG
TATCGGTCTGCGATTCCGACTCGTCCAACATCAATACAACCTATTAATTTCCCCTCGTCAAAAATAAGGT
TATCAAGTGAGAAATCACCATGAGTGACGACTGAATCCGGTGAGAATGGCAAAAGTTTATGCATTTCTTT
CCAGACTTGTTCAACAGGCCAGCCATTACGCTCGTCATCAAAATCACTCGCATCAACCAAACCGTTATTC
ATTCGTGATTGCGCCTGAGCGAGACGAAATACGCGATCGCTGTTAAAAGGACAATTACAAACAGGAATCG
AATGCAACCGGCGCAGGAACACTGCCAGCGCATCAACAATATTTTCACCTGAATCAGGATATTCTTCTAA
TACCTGGAATGCTGTTTTCCCGGGGATCGCAGTGGTGAGTAACCATGCATCATCAGGAGTACGGATAAAA
TGCTTGATGGTCGGAAGAGGCATAAATTCCGTCAGCCAGTTTAGTCTGACCATCTCATCTGTAACATCAT
TGGCAACGCTACCTTTGCCATGTTTCAGAAACAACTCTGGCGCATCGGGCTTCCCATACAATCGATAGAT
TGTCGCACCTGATTGCCCGACATTATCGCGAGCCCATTTATACCCATATAAATCAGCATCCATGTTGGAA
TTTAATCGCGGCCTAGAGCAAGACGTTTCCCGTTGAATATGGCTCATAACACCCCTTGTATTACTGTTTA
TGTAAGCAGACAGTTTTATTGTTCATGACCAAAATCCCTTAACGTGAGTTTTCGTTCCACTGAGCGTCAG
ACCCCGTAGAAAAGATCAAAGGATCTTCTTGAGATCCTTTTTTTCTGCGCGTAATCTGCTGCTTGCAAAC
AAAAAAACCACCGCTACCAGCGGTGGTTTGTTTGCCGGATCAAGAGCTACCAACTCTTTTTCCGAAGGTA
ACTGGCTTCAGCAGAGCGCAGATACCAAATACTGTCCTTCTAGTGTAGCCGTAGTTAGGCCACCACTTCA
AGAACTCTGTAGCACCGCCTACATACCTCGCTCTGCTAATCCTGTTACCAGTGGCTGCTGCCAGTGGCGA
TAAGTCGTGTCTTACCGGGTTGGACTCAAGACGATAGTTACCGGATAAGGCGCAGCGGTCGGGCTGAACG
GGGGGTTCGTGCACACAGCCCAGCTTGGAGCGAACGACCTACACCGAACTGAGATACCTACAGCGTGAGC
TATGAGAAAGCGCCACGCTTCCCGAAGGGAGAAAGGCGGACAGGTATCCGGTAAGCGGCAGGGTCGGAAC
AGGAGAGCGCACGAGGGAGCTTCCAGGGGGAAACGCCTGGTATCTTTATAGTCCTGTCGGGTTTCGCCAC
CTCTGACTTGAGCGTCGATTTTTGTGATGCTCGTCAGGGGGGCGGAGCCTATGGAAAAACGCCAGCAACG
CGGCCTTTTTACGGTTCCTGGCCTTTTGCTGGCCTTTTGCTCACATGTTCTTTCCTGCGTTATCCCCTGA
TTCTGTGGATAACCGTATTACCGCCTTTGAGTGAGCTGATACCGCTCGCCGCAGCCGAACGACCGAGCGC
AGCGAGTCAGTGAGCGAGGAAGCGGAAGAGCGCCTGATGCGGTATTTTCTCCTTACGCATCTGTGCGGTA
TTTCACACCGCAATGGTGCACTCTCAGTACAATCTGCTCTGATGCCGCATAGTTAAGCCAGTATACACTC
CGCTATCGCTACGTGACTGGGTCATGGCTGCGCCCCGACACCCGCCAACACCCGCTGACGCGCCCTGACG
GGCTTGTCTGCTCCCGGCATCCGCTTACAGACAAGCTGTGACCGTCTCCGGGAGCTGCATGTGTCAGAGG
TTTTCACCGTCATCACCGAAACGCGCGAGGCAGCTGCGGTAAAGCTCATCAGCGTGGTCGTGAAGCGATT
CACAGA
