LOCUS       Exported 5292 bp ds-DNA linear SYN 18-MAY-2021
DEFINITION  synthetic linear DNA
ACCESSION   .
VERSION     .
KEYWORDS    pMJ825
SOURCE      synthetic DNA construct
  ORGANISM  synthetic DNA construct
REFERENCE   1 (bases 1 to 5292)
  AUTHORS   Jinek M, Chylinski K, Fonfara I, Hauer M, Doudna JA, Charpentier E
  TITLE     A Programmable Dual-RNA-Guided DNA Endonuclease in Adaptive
            Bacterial Immunity.
  JOURNAL   Science. 2012 Jun 28.
  PUBMED    22745249
REFERENCE   2 (bases 1 to 5292)
  AUTHORS   .
  TITLE     Direct Submission
  JOURNAL   Exported May 18, 2021 from SnapGene Server 1.1.58
            http://www.snapgene.com
FEATURES             Location/Qualifiers
     source          1..5292
                     /organism="synthetic DNA construct"
                     /mol_type="other DNA"
     CDS             4..21
                     /codon_start=1
                     /product="6xHis affinity tag"
                     /label=6xHis
                     /translation="HHHHHH"
     CDS             25..1125
                     /codon_start=1
                     /gene="malE (mutated)"
                     /product="maltose binding protein from E. coli"
                     /label=MBP
                     /note="This version of the gene does not encode a signal
                     sequence, so MBP will remain in the cytosol."
                     /translation="MKIEEGKLVIWINGDKGYNGLAEVGKKFEKDTGIKVTVEHPDKLE
                     EKFPQVAATGDGPDIIFWAHDRFGGYAQSGLLAEITPDKAFQDKLYPFTWDAVRYNGKL
                     IAYPIAVEALSLIYNKDLLPNPPKTWEEIPALDKELKAKGKSALMFNLQEPYFTWPLIA
                     ADGGYAFKYENGKYDIKDVGVDNAGAKAGLTFLVDLIKNKHMNADTDYSIAEAAFNKGE
                     TAMTINGPWAWSNIDTSKVNYGVTVLPTFKGQPSKPFVGVLSAGINAASPNKELAKEFL
                     ENYLLTDEGLEAVNKDKPLGAVALKSYEEELAKDPRIAATMENAQKGEIMPNIPQMSAF
                     WYAVRTAVINAASGRQTVDEALKDAQT"
     primer_bind     1099..1122
                     /label=MBP-F
                     /note="Maltose binding protein, forward primer"
     CDS             1156..1176
                     /codon_start=1
                     /product="tobacco etch virus (TEV) protease recognition and
                     cleavage site"
                     /label=TEV site
                     /translation="ENLYFQG"
     CDS             1186..5292
                     /codon_start=1
                     /product="nickase mutant of the Cas9 endonuclease from the
                     Streptococcus pyogenes Type II CRISPR/Cas system"
                     /label=Cas9(D10A)
                     /note="generates RNA-guided single strand nicks in DNA due
                     to the D10A mutation in the RuvC catalytic domain"
                     /translation="MDKKYSIGLAIGTNSVGWAVITDEYKVPSKKFKVLGNTDRHSIKK
                     NLIGALLFDSGETAEATRLKRTARRRYTRRKNRICYLQEIFSNEMAKVDDSFFHRLEES
                     FLVEEDKKHERHPIFGNIVDEVAYHEKYPTIYHLRKKLVDSTDKADLRLIYLALAHMIK
                     FRGHFLIEGDLNPDNSDVDKLFIQLVQTYNQLFEENPINASGVDAKAILSARLSKSRRL
                     ENLIAQLPGEKKNGLFGNLIALSLGLTPNFKSNFDLAEDAKLQLSKDTYDDDLDNLLAQ
                     IGDQYADLFLAAKNLSDAILLSDILRVNTEITKAPLSASMIKRYDEHHQDLTLLKALVR
                     QQLPEKYKEIFFDQSKNGYAGYIDGGASQEEFYKFIKPILEKMDGTEELLVKLNREDLL
                     RKQRTFDNGSIPHQIHLGELHAILRRQEDFYPFLKDNREKIEKILTFRIPYYVGPLARG
                     NSRFAWMTRKSEETITPWNFEEVVDKGASAQSFIERMTNFDKNLPNEKVLPKHSLLYEY
                     FTVYNELTKVKYVTEGMRKPAFLSGEQKKAIVDLLFKTNRKVTVKQLKEDYFKKIECFD
                     SVEISGVEDRFNASLGTYHDLLKIIKDKDFLDNEENEDILEDIVLTLTLFEDREMIEER
                     LKTYAHLFDDKVMKQLKRRRYTGWGRLSRKLINGIRDKQSGKTILDFLKSDGFANRNFM
                     QLIHDDSLTFKEDIQKAQVSGQGDSLHEHIANLAGSPAIKKGILQTVKVVDELVKVMGR
                     HKPENIVIEMARENQTTQKGQKNSRERMKRIEEGIKELGSQILKEHPVENTQLQNEKLY
                     LYYLQNGRDMYVDQELDINRLSDYDVDHIVPQSFLKDDSIDNKVLTRSDKNRGKSDNVP
                     SEEVVKKMKNYWRQLLNAKLITQRKFDNLTKAERGGLSELDKAGFIKRQLVETRQITKH
                     VAQILDSRMNTKYDENDKLIREVKVITLKSKLVSDFRKDFQFYKVREINNYHHAHDAYL
                     NAVVGTALIKKYPKLESEFVYGDYKVYDVRKMIAKSEQEIGKATAKYFFYSNIMNFFKT
                     EITLANGEIRKRPLIETNGETGEIVWDKGRDFATVRKVLSMPQVNIVKKTEVQTGGFSK
                     ESILPKRNSDKLIARKKDWDPKKYGGFDSPTVAYSVLVVAKVEKGKSKKLKSVKELLGI
                     TIMERSSFEKNPIDFLEAKGYKEVKKDLIIKLPKYSLFELENGRKRMLASAGELQKGNE
                     LALPSKYVNFLYLASHYEKLKGSPEDNEQKQLFVEQHKHYLDEIIEQISEFSKRVILAD
                     ANLDKVLSAYNKHRDKPIREQAENIIHLFTLTNLGAPAAFKYFDTTIDRKRYTSTKEVL
                     DATLIHQSITGLYETRIDLSQLGGD"
ORIGIN
        1 atgcatcacc atcaccatca ccccatgaaa atcgaagaag gtaaactggt aatctggatt
       61 aacggcgata aaggctataa cggtctcgct gaagtcggta agaaattcga gaaagatacc
      121 ggaattaaag tcaccgttga gcatccggat aaactggaag agaaattccc acaggttgcg
      181 gcaactggcg atggccctga cattatcttc tgggcacacg accgctttgg tggctacgct
      241 caatctggcc tgttggctga aatcaccccg gacaaagcgt tccaggacaa gctgtatccg
      301 tttacctggg atgccgtacg ttacaacggc aagctgattg cttacccgat cgctgttgaa
      361 gcgttatcgc tgatttataa caaagatctg ctgccgaacc cgccaaaaac ctgggaagag
      421 atcccggcgc tggataaaga actgaaagcg aaaggtaaga gcgcgctgat gttcaacctg
      481 caagaaccgt acttcacctg gccgctgatt gctgctgacg ggggttatgc gttcaagtat
      541 gaaaacggca agtacgacat taaagacgtg ggcgtggata acgctggcgc gaaagcgggt
      601 ctgaccttcc tggttgacct gattaaaaac aaacacatga atgcagacac cgattactcc
      661 atcgcagaag ctgcctttaa taaaggcgaa acagcgatga ccatcaacgg cccgtgggca
      721 tggtccaaca tcgacaccag caaagtgaat tatggtgtaa cggtactgcc gaccttcaag
      781 ggtcaaccat ccaaaccgtt cgttggcgtg ctgagcgcag gtattaacgc cgccagtccg
      841 aacaaagagc tggcaaaaga gttcctcgaa aactatctgc tgactgatga aggtctggaa
      901 gcggttaata aagacaaacc gctgggtgcc gtagcgctga agtcttacga ggaagagttg
      961 gcgaaagatc cacgtattgc cgccactatg gaaaacgccc agaaaggtga aatcatgccg
     1021 aacatcccgc agatgtccgc tttctggtat gccgtgcgta ctgcggtgat caacgccgcc
     1081 agcggtcgtc agactgtcga tgaagccctg aaagacgcgc agactaattc gagctcgaac
     1141 aacaacaaca ctagtgaaaa cctgtatttc cagggagcag cctcgatgga taagaaatac
     1201 tcaataggct tagctatcgg cacaaatagc gtcggatggg cggtgatcac tgatgaatat
     1261 aaggttccgt ctaaaaagtt caaggttctg ggaaatacag accgccacag tatcaaaaaa
     1321 aatcttatag gggctctttt atttgacagt ggagagacag cggaagcgac tcgtctcaaa
     1381 cggacagctc gtagaaggta tacacgtcgg aagaatcgta tttgttatct acaggagatt
     1441 ttttcaaatg agatggcgaa agtagatgat agtttctttc atcgacttga agagtctttt
     1501 ttggtggaag aagacaagaa gcatgaacgt catcctattt ttggaaatat agtagatgaa
     1561 gttgcttatc atgagaaata tccaactatc tatcatctgc gaaaaaaatt ggtagattct
     1621 actgataaag cggatttgcg cttaatctat ttggccttag cgcatatgat taagtttcgt
     1681 ggtcattttt tgattgaggg agatttaaat cctgataata gtgatgtgga caaactattt
     1741 atccagttgg tacaaaccta caatcaatta tttgaagaaa accctattaa cgcaagtgga
     1801 gtagatgcta aagcgattct ttctgcacga ttgagtaaat caagacgatt agaaaatctc
     1861 attgctcagc tccccggtga gaagaaaaat ggcttatttg ggaatctcat tgctttgtca
     1921 ttgggtttga cccctaattt taaatcaaat tttgatttgg cagaagatgc taaattacag
     1981 ctttcaaaag atacttacga tgatgattta gataatttat tggcgcaaat tggagatcaa
     2041 tatgctgatt tgtttttggc agctaagaat ttatcagatg ctattttact ttcagatatc
     2101 ctaagagtaa atactgaaat aactaaggct cccctatcag cttcaatgat taaacgctac
     2161 gatgaacatc atcaagactt gactctttta aaagctttag ttcgacaaca acttccagaa
     2221 aagtataaag aaatcttttt tgatcaatca aaaaacggat atgcaggtta tattgatggg
     2281 ggagctagcc aagaagaatt ttataaattt atcaaaccaa ttttagaaaa aatggatggt
     2341 actgaggaat tattggtgaa actaaatcgt gaagatttgc tgcgcaagca acggaccttt
     2401 gacaacggct ctattcccca tcaaattcac ttgggtgagc tgcatgctat tttgagaaga
     2461 caagaagact tttatccatt tttaaaagac aatcgtgaga agattgaaaa aatcttgact
     2521 tttcgaattc cttattatgt tggtccattg gcgcgtggca atagtcgttt tgcatggatg
     2581 actcggaagt ctgaagaaac aattacccca tggaattttg aagaagttgt cgataaaggt
     2641 gcttcagctc aatcatttat tgaacgcatg acaaactttg ataaaaatct tccaaatgaa
     2701 aaagtactac caaaacatag tttgctttat gagtatttta cggtttataa cgaattgaca
     2761 aaggtcaaat atgttactga aggaatgcga aaaccagcat ttctttcagg tgaacagaag
     2821 aaagccattg ttgatttact cttcaaaaca aatcgaaaag taaccgttaa gcaattaaaa
     2881 gaagattatt tcaaaaaaat agaatgtttt gatagtgttg aaatttcagg agttgaagat
     2941 agatttaatg cttcattagg tacctaccat gatttgctaa aaattattaa agataaagat
     3001 tttttggata atgaagaaaa tgaagatatc ttagaggata ttgttttaac attgacctta
     3061 tttgaagata gggagatgat tgaggaaaga cttaaaacat atgctcacct ctttgatgat
     3121 aaggtgatga aacagcttaa acgtcgccgt tatactggtt ggggacgttt gtctcgaaaa
     3181 ttgattaatg gtattaggga taagcaatct ggcaaaacaa tattagattt tttgaaatca
     3241 gatggttttg ccaatcgcaa ttttatgcag ctgatccatg atgatagttt gacatttaaa
     3301 gaagacattc aaaaagcaca agtgtctgga caaggcgata gtttacatga acatattgca
     3361 aatttagctg gtagccctgc tattaaaaaa ggtattttac agactgtaaa agttgttgat
     3421 gaattggtca aagtaatggg gcggcataag ccagaaaata tcgttattga aatggcacgt
     3481 gaaaatcaga caactcaaaa gggccagaaa aattcgcgag agcgtatgaa acgaatcgaa
     3541 gaaggtatca aagaattagg aagtcagatt cttaaagagc atcctgttga aaatactcaa
     3601 ttgcaaaatg aaaagctcta tctctattat ctccaaaatg gaagagacat gtatgtggac
     3661 caagaattag atattaatcg tttaagtgat tatgatgtcg atcacattgt tccacaaagt
     3721 ttccttaaag acgattcaat agacaataag gtcttaacgc gttctgataa aaatcgtggt
     3781 aaatcggata acgttccaag tgaagaagta gtcaaaaaga tgaaaaacta ttggagacaa
     3841 cttctaaacg ccaagttaat cactcaacgt aagtttgata atttaacgaa agctgaacgt
     3901 ggaggtttga gtgaacttga taaagctggt tttatcaaac gccaattggt tgaaactcgc
     3961 caaatcacta agcatgtggc acaaattttg gatagtcgca tgaatactaa atacgatgaa
     4021 aatgataaac ttattcgaga ggttaaagtg attaccttaa aatctaaatt agtttctgac
     4081 ttccgaaaag atttccaatt ctataaagta cgtgagatta acaattacca tcatgcccat
     4141 gatgcgtatc taaatgccgt cgttggaact gctttgatta agaaatatcc aaaacttgaa
     4201 tcggagtttg tctatggtga ttataaagtt tatgatgttc gtaaaatgat tgctaagtct
     4261 gagcaagaaa taggcaaagc aaccgcaaaa tatttctttt actctaatat catgaacttc
     4321 ttcaaaacag aaattacact tgcaaatgga gagattcgca aacgccctct aatcgaaact
     4381 aatggggaaa ctggagaaat tgtctgggat aaagggcgag attttgccac agtgcgcaaa
     4441 gtattgtcca tgccccaagt caatattgtc aagaaaacag aagtacagac aggcggattc
     4501 tccaaggagt caattttacc aaaaagaaat tcggacaagc ttattgctcg taaaaaagac
     4561 tgggatccaa aaaaatatgg tggttttgat agtccaacgg tagcttattc agtcctagtg
     4621 gttgctaagg tggaaaaagg gaaatcgaag aagttaaaat ccgttaaaga gttactaggg
     4681 atcacaatta tggaaagaag ttcctttgaa aaaaatccga ttgacttttt agaagctaaa
     4741 ggatataagg aagttaaaaa agacttaatc attaaactac ctaaatatag tctttttgag
     4801 ttagaaaacg gtcgtaaacg gatgctggct agtgccggag aattacaaaa aggaaatgag
     4861 ctggctctgc caagcaaata tgtgaatttt ttatatttag ctagtcatta tgaaaagttg
     4921 aagggtagtc cagaagataa cgaacaaaaa caattgtttg tggagcagca taagcattat
     4981 ttagatgaga ttattgagca aatcagtgaa ttttctaagc gtgttatttt agcagatgcc
     5041 aatttagata aagttcttag tgcatataac aaacatagag acaaaccaat acgtgaacaa
     5101 gcagaaaata ttattcattt atttacgttg acgaatcttg gagctcccgc tgcttttaaa
     5161 tattttgata caacaattga tcgtaaacga tatacgtcta caaaagaagt tttagatgcc
     5221 actcttatcc atcaatccat cactggtctt tatgaaacac gcattgattt gagtcagcta
     5281 ggaggtgact ga
//
