>Addgene plasmid #39315 | pMJ825 | addgene partial sequence | sequence record 51123 | MBP-F 5'-GATGAAGCCCTGAAAGACGCGCAG-3'
ACCTGTATTTCCAGGGAGCAGCCTCGATGGATAAGAAATACTCAATAGGCTTAGCTATCGGCACAAATAG
CGTCGGATGGGCGGTGATCACTGATGAATATAAGGTTCCGTCTAAAAAGTTCAAGGTTCTGGGAAATACA
GACCGCCACAGTATCAAAAAAAATCTTATAGGGGCTCTTTTATTTGACAGTGGAGAGACAGCGGAAGCGA
CTCGTCTCAAACGGACAGCTCGTAGAAGGTATACACGTCGGAAGAATCGTATTTGTTATCTACAGGAGAT
TTTTTCAAATGAGATGGCGAAAGTAGATGATAGTTTCTTTCATCGACTTGAAGAGTCTTTTTTGGTGGAA
GAAGACAAGAAGCATGAACGTCATCCTATTTTTGGAAATATAGTAGATGAAGTTGCTTATCATGAGAAAT
ATCCAACTATCTATCATCTGCGAAAAAAATTGGTAGATTCTACTGATAAAGCGGATTTGCGCTTAATCTA
TTTGGCCTTAGCGCATATGATTAAGTTTCGTGGTCATTTTTTGATTGAGGGAGATTTAAATCCTGATAAT
AGTGATGTGGACAAACTATTTATCCAGTTGGTACAAACCTACAATCAATTATTTGAAGAAAACCCTATTA
ACGCAAGTGGAGTAGATGCTAAAGCGATTCTTTCTGCACGATTGAGTAAATCAAGACGATTAGAAAATCT
CATTGCTCAGCTCCCCGGTGAGAAGAAAAATGGCTTATTTGGGAATCTCATTGCTTTGTCATTGGGTTTG
ACCCCTAATTTTAAATCAAATTTTGATTTGGCAGAAGATGCTAAATTACAGCTTTCAAAAGATACTTACG
ATGATGATTTAGATAATTTATTGGCGCAAATTGGA
