>Addgene plasmid #39315 | pMJ825 | addgene partial sequence | sequence record 52040 | T7 5'-TAATACGACTCACTATAGGG-3'
TTTAAGAAGGAGATATACATATGCACCATCACCATCACCATGGAAAAATCGAAGAAGGTAAACTGGTAAT
CTGGATTAACGGCGATAAAGGCTATAACGGTCTCGCTGAAGTCGGTAAGAAATTCGAGAAAGATACCGGA
ATTAAAGTCACCGTTGAGCATCCGGATAAACTGGAAGAGAAATTCCCACAGGTTGCGGCAACTGGCGATG
GCCCTGACATTATCTTCTGGGCACACGACCGCTTTGGTGGCTACGCTCAATCTGGCCTGTTGGCTGAAAT
CACCCCGGACAAAGCGTTCCAGGACAAGCTGTATCCGTTTACCTGGGATGCCGTACGTTACAACGGCAAG
CTGATTGCTTACCCGATCGCTGTTGAAGCGTTATCGCTGATTTATAACAAAGATCTGCTGCCGAACCCGC
CAAAAACCTGGGAAGAGATCCCGGCGCTGGATAAAGAACTGAAAGCGAAAGGTAAGAGCGCGCTGATGTT
CAACCTGCAAGAACCGTACTTCACCTGGCCGCTGATTGCTGCTGACGGGGGTTATGCGTTCAAGTATGAA
AACGGCAAGTACGACATTAAAGACGTGGGCGTGGATAACGCTGGCGCGAAAGCGGGTCTGACCTTCCTGG
TTGACCTGATTAAAAACAAAC
