>Addgene plasmid #39315 | pMJ825 | addgene partial sequence | sequence record 62567 | dCas9-R1 5'-TTTCAACCAATTGGCGTTTG-3'
GTTCACTCAAACCTCCACGTTCAGCTTTCGTTAAATTATCAAACTTACGTTGAGTGATTAACTTGGCGTT
TAGAAGTTGTCTCCAATAGTTTTTCATCTTTTTGACTACTTCTTCACTTGGAACGTTATCCGATTTACCA
CGATTTTTATCAGAACGCGTTAAGACCTTATTGTCTATTGAATCGTCTTTAAGGAAACTTTGTGGAACAA
TGTGATCGACATCATAATCACTTAAACGATTAATATCTAATTCTTGGTCCACATACATGTCTCTTCCATT
TTGGAGATAATAGAGATAGAGCTTTTCATTTTGCAATTGAGTATTTTCAACAGGATGCTCTTTAAGAATC
TGACTTCCTAATTCTTTGATACCTTCTTCGATTCGTTTCATACGCTCTCGCGAATTTTTCTGGCCCTTTT
GAGTTGTCTGATTTTCACGTGCCATTTCAATAACGATATTTTCTGGCTTATGCCGCCCCATTACTTTGAC
CAATTCATCAACAACTTTTACAGTCTGTAAAATACCTTTTTTAATAGCAGGGCTACCAGCTAAATTTGCA
ATATGTTCATGTAAACTATCGCCTTGTCCAGACACTTGTGCTTTTTGAATGTCTTCTTTAAATGTCAAAC
TATCATCATGGATCAGCTGCATAAAATTGCGATTGGCAAAACCATCTGATTTCAAAAAATCTAATATTGT
TTTGCCAGATTGCTTATCCCTAATACCATTAATCAATTTTCGAGACAAACGTCCCCAACCAGTATAACGG
CGACGTTTAAGCTGTTTCATCACCTTATCATCAAAGAGGTGAGCATATGTTTTAAG
